>Addgene plasmid #21034 | pBS-hBAF60a | addgene partial sequence | sequence record 27351 | 21034 with T7
AATTGGGACCCCCTCGAGGTCGACGGTATCGATAAGCTTGATATCGAATTCCGCTCTATCCCATAGTCTC
GCTGCCCTGAGCCTCCCGTGCCGGCCGGCCGGCCGGGGGAACAGGCGGGCGCTCGGGGGGCGCTCGGGGG
GCGGGGGGAGTTCCGGTTCCGGTTCTTTGTGCGGCTGCATCGGCGGCTCCGGGAAGATGGCGGCCCGGGC
GGGTTTCCAGTCTGTGGCTCCAAGCGGCGGCGCCGGAGCCTCAGGAGGGGCGGGCGCGGCTGCTGCCTTG
GGCCCGGGCGGAACTCCGGGGCCTCCTGTGCGAATGGGCCCGGCTCCGGGTCAAGGGCTGTACCGCTCCC
CGATGCCCGGAGCGGCCTATCCGAGACCAGGTATGTTGCCAGGCAGCCGAATGACACCTCAGGGACCTTC
CATGGGACCCCCTGGCTATGGGGGGAACCCTTCAGTCCGACCTGGCCTGGCCCAGTCAGGGATGGATCAG
TCCCGCAAGAGACCTGCCCCTCAGCAGATCCAGCAGGTCCAGCAGCAGGCGGTCCAAAATCGAAACCACA
ATGCAAAGAAAAAGAAGATGGCTGACAAAATTCTACCTCAAAGGATTCGTGAACTGGTACCAGAATCCCA
GGCCTATATGGATCTCTTGGCTTTTGAAAGGAAACTGGACCAGACTATCATGAGGAAACGGCTAGATATC
CAAGAGGCCTTGAAACGTCCCATCAAGCAAAAACGGAAGCTG
