[The description below was written by a language model from this plasmid's Addgene catalogue record.]
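Description:
pBS-hBAF60a is a cloning phagemid carrying the human BAF60a cDNA (also known as SMARCD1) in the pBluescript SK(-) backbone from Stratagene. The backbone is about 2.96 kb and is maintained at high copy number in E. coli under ampicillin selection. As a phagemid, pBluescript-type vectors combine a plasmid origin for routine propagation with a filamentous phage f1 origin, which allows single-stranded DNA to be rescued when helper phage is supplied. No feature table accompanies the record, so the exact positions and orientation of these backbone elements are not documented here.

The insert is roughly 2.84 kb and was placed into the polylinker as an EcoRI fragment, with EcoRI sites preserved at both ends so the fragment can be released intact. Because the same enzyme was used on both sides, the cloning was not directional. The record does not say which way the cDNA faces. It also does not state how much of the insert is coding sequence versus untranslated region, or whether any tags or mutations are present. The T7 and T3 primer sites listed for sequencing flank the polylinker; in pBluescript these correspond to phage promoters that can drive in vitro transcription of either strand. No mammalian promoter is recorded, so the plasmid is not an expression vector for eukaryotic cells.

BAF60a is a subunit of mammalian SWI/SNF (BAF) chromatin remodelling complexes, and the clone comes from work characterising the diversity of those complexes. It is best regarded as a source clone for sequencing, subcloning into expression vectors, and making probes or in vitro transcripts.
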