Addgene plasmid #21034: pBS-hBAF60a
Depositing lab: Jerry Crabtree. Depositing organization: Stanford University. Publication: Diversity and specialization of mammalian SWI/SNF complexes. Wang W, Xue Y, Zhou S, Kuo A, Cairns BR, Crabtree GR. Genes Dev. 1996 Sep 1. 10(17):2117-30. 10.1101/gad.10.17.2117 PubMed 8804307.
Backbone
  Vector backbone: pBlueScript SK(-)
  Backbone manufacturer: Stratagene
  Backbone size w/o insert (bp): 2961
  Vector type: phagemid
Growth in bacteria
  Bacterial resistance: Ampicillin, 100 μg/mL
  Growth temperature: 37°C
  Growth strain: DH5alpha
  Copy number: High Copy
Gene/Insert
  Gene/Insert name: BAF60a (alt name: SMARCD1)
  Species: H. sapiens (human)
  Insert size (bp): 2841
  Entrez Gene: SMARCD1 (a.k.a. BAF60A, CRACD1, CSS11, Rsc6p)
  Cloning method: Restriction Enzyme; 5′ cloning site EcoR1 (not destroyed); 3′ cloning site EcoR1 (not destroyed)
  Sequencing primers: 5′ T7; 3′ T3
Terms and licenses: Academic/Nonprofit Terms; Industry Terms: Not Available to Industry
How to cite: pBS-hBAF60a was a gift from Jerry Crabtree (Addgene plasmid # 21034 ; http://n2t.net/addgene:21034 ; RRID:Addgene_21034)
